>Addgene plasmid #190581 | plx307 SHOC2 V5 M219V | addgene full sequence | sequence record 376536 | Addgene NGS Result
GTTCGTGCACACAGCCCAGCTTGGAGCGAACGACCTACACCGAACTGAGATACCTACAGCGTGAGCTATG
AGAAAGCGCCACGCTTCCCGAAGGGAGAAAGGCGGACAGGTATCCGGTAAGCGGCAGGGTCGGAACAGGA
GAGCGCACGAGGGAGCTTCCAGGGGGAAACGCCTGGTATCTTTATAGTCCTGTCGGGTTTCGCCACCTCT
GACTTGAGCGTCGATTTTTGTGATGCTCGTCAGGGGGGCGGAGCCTATGGAAAAACGCCAGCAACGCGGC
CTTTTTACGGTTCCTGGCCTTTTGCTGGCCTTTTGCTCACATGTTCTTTCCTGCGTTATCCCCTGATTCT
GTGGATAACCGTATTACCGCCTTTGAGTGAGCTGATACCGCTCGCCGCAGCCGAACGACCGAGCGCAGCG
AGTCAGTGAGCGAGGAAGCGGAAGAGCGCCCAATACGCAAACCGCCTCTCCCCGCGCGTTGGCCGATTCA
TTAATGCAGCTGGCACGACAGGTTTCCCGACTGGAAAGCGGGCAGTGAGCGCAACGCAATTAATGTGAGT
TAGCTCACTCATTAGGCACCCCAGGCTTTACACTTTATGCTTCCGGCTCGTATGTTGTGTGGAATTGTGA
GCGGATAACAATTTCACACAGGAAACAGCTATGACCATGATTACGCCAAGCGCGCAATTAACCCTCACTA
AAGGGAACAAAAGCTGGAGCTGCAAGCTTAATGTAGTCTTATGCAATACTCTTGTAGTCTTGCAACATGG
TAACGATGAGTTAGCAACATGCCTTACAAGGAGAGAAAAAGCACCGTGCATGCCGATTGGTGGAAGTAAG
GTGGTACGATCGTGCCTTATTAGGAAGGCAACAGACGGGTCTGACATGGATTGGACGAACCACTGAATTG
CCGCATTGCAGAGATATTGTATTTAAGTGCCTAGCTCGATACATAAACGGGTCTCTCTGGTTAGACCAGA
TCTGAGCCTGGGAGCTCTCTGGCTAACTAGGGAACCCACTGCTTAAGCCTCAATAAAGCTTGCCTTGAGT
GCTTCAAGTAGTGTGTGCCCGTCTGTTGTGTGACTCTGGTAACTAGAGATCCCTCAGACCCTTTTAGTCA
GTGTGGAAAATCTCTAGCAGTGGCGCCCGAACAGGGACTTGAAAGCGAAAGGGAAACCAGAGGAGCTCTC
TCGACGCAGGACTCGGCTTGCTGAAGCGCGCACGGCAAGAGGCGAGGGGCGGCGACTGGTGAGTACGCCA
AAAATTTTGACTAGCGGAGGCTAGAAGGAGAGAGATGGGTGCGAGAGCGTCAGTATTAAGCGGGGGAGAA
TTAGATCGCGATGGGAAAAAATTCGGTTAAGGCCAGGGGGAAAGAAAAAATATAAATTAAAACATATAGT
ATGGGCAAGCAGGGAGCTAGAACGATTCGCAGTTAATCCTGGCCTGTTAGAAACATCAGAAGGCTGTAGA
CAAATACTGGGACAGCTACAACCATCCCTTCAGACAGGATCAGAAGAACTTAGATCATTATATAATACAG
TAGCAACCCTCTATTGTGTGCATCAAAGGATAGAGATAAAAGACACCAAGGAAGCTTTAGACAAGATAGA
GGAAGAGCAAAACAAAAGTAAGACCACCGCACAGCAAGCGGCCGCTGATCTTCAGACCTGGAGGAGGAGA
TATGAGGGACAATTGGAGAAGTGAATTATATAAATATAAAGTAGTAAAAATTGAACCATTAGGAGTAGCA
CCCACCAAGGCAAAGAGAAGAGTGGTGCAGAGAGAAAAAAGAGCAGTGGGAATAGGAGCTTTGTTCCTTG
GGTTCTTGGGAGCAGCAGGAAGCACTATGGGCGCAGCGTCAATGACGCTGACGGTACAGGCCAGACAATT
ATTGTCTGGTATAGTGCAGCAGCAGAACAATTTGCTGAGGGCTATTGAGGCGCAACAGCATCTGTTGCAA
CTCACAGTCTGGGGCATCAAGCAGCTCCAGGCAAGAATCCTGGCTGTGGAAAGATACCTAAAGGATCAAC
AGCTCCTGGGGATTTGGGGTTGCTCTGGAAAACTCATTTGCACCACTGCTGTGCCTTGGAATGCTAGTTG
GAGTAATAAATCTCTGGAACAGATTTGGAATCACACGACCTGGATGGAGTGGGACAGAGAAATTAACAAT
TACACAAGCTTAATACACTCCTTAATTGAAGAATCGCAAAACCAGCAAGAAAAGAATGAACAAGAATTAT
TGGAATTAGATAAATGGGCAAGTTTGTGGAATTGGTTTAACATAACAAATTGGCTGTGGTATATAAAATT
ATTCATAATGATAGTAGGAGGCTTGGTAGGTTTAAGAATAGTTTTTGCTGTACTTTCTATAGTGAATAGA
GTTAGGCAGGGATATTCACCATTATCGTTTCAGACCCACCTCCCAACCCCGAGGGGACCCATGCATTGCA
TCTCAATTAGTCAGCAACCAGGTGTGGAAAGTCCCCAGGCTCCCCAGCAGGCAGAAGTATGCAAAGCATG
CGTCTCAATTAGTCAGCAACCATAGTCCCGCCCCTAACTCCGCCCATCCCGCCCCTAACTCCGCCCAGTT
CCGCCCATTCTCCGCCCCATGGCTGACTAATTTTTTTTATTTATGCAGAGGCCGAGGCCGCCTCGGCCTC
TGAGCTATTCCAGAAGTAGTGAGGAGGCTTTTTTGGAGGCCTAGGCTTTTGCAAAAAGCTTTCTAGAGGT
ACCACCGGAGCTTACCATGACCGAGTACAAGCCCACGGTGCGCCTCGCCACCCGCGACGACGTCCCCAGG
GCCGTACGCACCCTCGCCGCCGCGTTCGCCGACTACCCCGCCACGCGCCACACCGTCGATCCGGACCGCC
ACATCGAGCGGGTCACCGAGCTGCAAGAACTCTTCCTCACGCGCGTCGGGCTCGACATCGGCAAGGTGTG
GGTCGCGGACGACGGCGCCGCCGTGGCGGTCTGGACCACGCCGGAGAGCGTCGAAGCGGGGGCGGTGTTC
GCCGAGATCGGCCCGCGCATGGCCGAGTTGAGCGGTTCCCGGCTGGCCGCGCAGCAACAGATGGAAGGCC
TCCTGGCGCCGCACCGGCCCAAGGAGCCCGCGTGGTTCCTGGCCACCGTCGGCGTCTCGCCCGACCACCA
GGGCAAGGGTCTGGGCAGCGCCGTCGTGCTCCCCGGAGTGGAGGCGGCCGAGCGCGCCGGGGTGCCCGCC
TTCCTGGAGACCTCCGCGCCCCGCAACCTCCCCTTCTACGAGCGGCTCGGCTTCACCGTCACCGCCGACG
TCGAGGTGCCCGAAGGACCGCGCACCTGGTGCATGACCCGCAAGCCCGGTGCCAGTTAACGAATTCTAGA
TCTTGAGACAAATGGCAGTATTCATCCACAATTTTAAAAGAAAAGGGGGGATTGGGGGGTACAGTGCAGG
GGAAAGAATAGTAGACATAATAGCAACAGACATACAAACTAAAGAATTACAAAAACAAATTACAAAAATT
CAAAATTTTCGGGTTTATTACAGGGACAGCAGAGATCCACTTTGGCGCCGGCTCGAGGCCTGCAGGTGCA
AAGATGGATAAAGTTTTAAACAGAGAGGAATCTTTGCAGCTAATGGACCTTCTAGGTCTTGAAAGGAGTG
GGAATTGGCTCCGGTGCCCGTCAGTGGGCAGAGCGCACATCGCCCACAGTCCCCGAGAAGTTGGGGGGAG
GGGTCGGCAATTGAACCGGTGCCTAGAGAAGGTGGCGCGGGGTAAACTGGGAAAGTGATGTCGTGTACTG
GCTCCGCCTTTTTCCCGAGGGTGGGGGAGAACCGTATATAAGTGCAGTAGTCGCCGTGAACGTTCTTTTT
CGCAACGGGTTTGCCGCCAGAACACAGGTAAGTGCCGTGTGTGGTTCCCGCGGGCCTGGCCTCTTTACGG
GTTATGGCCCTTGCGTGCCTTGAATTACTTCCACCTGGCTGCAGTACGTGATTCTTGATCCCGAGCTTCG
GGTTGGAAGTGGGTGGGAGAGTTCGAGGCCTTGCGCTTAAGGAGCCCCTTCGCCTCGTGCTTGAGTTGAG
GCCTGGCCTGGGCGCTGGGGCCGCCGCGTGCGAATCTGGTGGCACCTTCGCGCCTGTCTCGCTGCTTTCG
ATAAGTCTCTAGCCATTTAAAATTTTTGATGACCTGCTGCGACGCTTTTTTTCTGGCAAGATAGTCTTGT
AAATGCGGGCCAAGATCTGCACACTGGTATTTCGGTTTTTGGGGCCGCGGGCGGCGACGGGGCCCGTGCG
TCCCAGCGCACATGTTCGGCGAGGCGGGGCCTGCGAGCGCGGCCACCGAGAATCGGACGGGGGTAGTCTC
AAGCTGGCCGGCCTGCTCTGGTGCCTGGCCTCGCGCCGCCGTGTATCGCCCCGCCCTGGGCGGCAAGGCT
GGCCCGGTCGGCACCAGTTGCGTGAGCGGAAAGATGGCCGCTTCCCGGCCCTGCTGCAGGGAGCTCAAAA
TGGAGGACGCGGCGCTCGGGAGAGCGGGCGGGTGAGTCACCCACACAAAGGAAAAGGGCCTTTCCGTCCT
CAGCCGTCGCTTCATGTGACTCCACGGAGTACCGGGCGCCGTCCAGGCACCTCGATTAGTTCTCGAGCTT
TTGGAGTACGTCGTCTTTAGGTTGGGGGGAGGGGTTTTATGCGATGGAGTTTCCCCACACTGAGTGGGTG
GAGACTGAAGTTAGGCCAGCTTGGCACTTGATGTAATTCTCCTTGGAATTTGCCCTTTTTGAGTTTGGAT
CTTGGTTCATTCTCAAGCCTCAGACAGTGGTTCAAAGTTTTTTTCTTCCATTTCAGGTGTCGTGAGGCTA
GCATCGATTGATCAACAAGTTTGTACAAAAAAGTTGGCATGAGTAGTAGTTTAGGAAAAGAAAAAGACTC
TAAAGAAAAAGATCCCAAAGTACCATCAGCCAAGGAAAGAGAAAAGGAGGCAAAAGCCTCTGGAGGTTTT
GGGAAAGAGAGCAAAGAAAAAGAACCTAAGACCAAAGGGAAAGATGCCAAAGATGGAAAGAAGGACTCCA
GTGCTGCCCAACCAGGGGTGGCATTTTCAGTTGACAATACGATCAAACGGCCAAACCCAGCACCTGGGAC
TAGAAAAAAATCCAGCAATGCAGAGGTGATTAAAGAGCTCAACAAATGCCGGGAAGAGAATTCAATGCGT
TTGGACTTATCCAAGAGATCTATACACATATTGCCATCATCAATCAAAGAGTTGACTCAATTAACAGAAC
TTTATTTATACAGTAACAAATTGCAGTCCCTCCCAGCAGAGGTGGGATGTTTAGTAAATCTCATGACACT
GGCTCTAAGTGAAAATTCACTTACCAGTTTGCCTGACTCTCTTGATAACTTGAAGAAGCTGCGGATGCTT
GATTTACGGCATAATAAACTGAGAGAAATTCCTTCAGTGGTGTATAGGCTGGATTCTCTCACCACTCTTT
ATCTTCGATTTAATCGTATAACTACTGTGGAAAAGGACATCAAAAACTTGTCAAAACTCAGCGTGCTTAG
CATTCGAGAGAACAAAATTAAACAACTACCTGCTGAAATTGGTGAATTATGTAATCTCATCACGCTGGAT
GTAGCTCACAATCAACTTGAACACCTTCCAAAGGAGATTGGAAACTGTACACAGATAACCAACCTTGACT
TGCAGCACAATGAACTGCTAGACCTCCCAGATACTATAGGAAACCTGTCCAGTTTAAGTCGTCTTGGTCT
GAGATATAACAGACTGTCAGCAATACCCAGATCATTAGCAAAATGCAGTGCACTTGAAGAATTAAATTTA
GAGAACAATAACATTTCTACTTTACCAGAGAGTCTTTTATCAAGTCTTGTGAAACTGAATAGTTTGACCT
TAGCTAGAAATTGCTTCCAGTTGTATCCAGTGGGTGGTCCATCTCAGTTTTCTACCATCTATTCCCTCAA
CATGGAACACAATCGAATCAACAAAATTCCATTTGGAATTTTCTCCAGAGCAAAAGTATTAAGTAAGCTG
AATATGAAGGACAATCAGTTAACATCACTTCCCTTGGATTTTGGAACTTGGACCAGTATGGTAGAATTGA
ATTTAGCCACTAATCAGCTCACAAAGATCCCTGAGGATGTGTCTGGTCTCGTTTCTCTTGAGGTTCTTAT
CTTATCAAACAATCTTCTAAAGAAGCTTCCCCATGGTCTTGGAAACCTTAGGAAGTTAAGAGAGTTGGAT
CTAGAAGAGAACAAATTGGAATCCTTGCCAAATGAAATTGCATATCTTAAGGATTTACAGAAATTAGTCT
TGACAAACAACCAGTTGACCACTCTTCCCAGAGGCATTGGTCACCTTACTAATCTCACACATCTGGGCCT
TGGAGAGAACCTACTTACTCACCTTCCTGAAGAAATTGGTACACTGGAGAACCTAGAAGAACTGTATTTG
AATGACAACCCCAACCTGCATAGCCTTCCCTTTGAGCTGGCACTCTGCAGCAAGCTTTCAATCATGAGTA
TTGAGAACTGTCCACTCAGTCACCTTCCACCTCAGATTGTTGCTGGGGGGCCTTCTTTCATCATTCAGTT
CTTAAAGATGCAGGGTCCATATCGTGCCATGGTCTGCCCAACTTTCTTGTACAAAGTGGTTGATATCGGT
AAGCCTATCCCTAACCCTCTCCTCGGTCTCGATTCTACGTAGTAATGAACTAGTACCGGTTAAGTCGACA
ATCAACGCGTTAAGTCGACAATCAACCTCTGGATTACAAAATTTGTGAAAGATTGACTGGTATTCTTAAC
TATGTTGCTCCTTTTACGCTATGTGGATACGCTGCTTTAATGCCTTTGTATCATGCTATTGCTTCCCGTA
TGGCTTTCATTTTCTCCTCCTTGTATAAATCCTGGTTGCTGTCTCTTTATGAGGAGTTGTGGCCCGTTGT
CAGGCAACGTGGCGTGGTGTGCACTGTGTTTGCTGACGCAACCCCCACTGGTTGGGGCATTGCCACCACC
TGTCAGCTCCTTTCCGGGACTTTCGCTTTCCCCCTCCCTATTGCCACGGCGGAACTCATCGCCGCCTGCC
TTGCCCGCTGCTGGACAGGGGCTCGGCTGTTGGGCACTGACAATTCCGTGGTGTTGTCGGGGAAATCATC
GTCCTTTCCTTGGCTGCTCGCCTGTGTTGCCACCTGGATTCTGCGCGGGACGTCCTTCTGCTACGTCCCT
TCGGCCCTCAATCCAGCGGACCTTCCTTCCCGCGGCCTGCTGCCGGCTCTGCGGCCTCTTCCGCGTCTTC
GCCTTCGCCCTCAGACGAGTCGGATCTCCCTTTGGGCCGCCTCCCCGCGTCGACTTTAAGACCAATGACT
TACAAGGCAGCTGTAGATCTTAGCCACTTTTTAAAAGAAAAGGGGGGACTGGAAGGGCTAATTCACTCCC
AACGAAGACAAGATCTGCTTTTTGCTTGTACTGGGTCTCTCTGGTTAGACCAGATCTGAGCCTGGGAGCT
CTCTGGCTAACTAGGGAACCCACTGCTTAAGCCTCAATAAAGCTTGCCTTGAGTGCTTCAAGTAGTGTGT
GCCCGTCTGTTGTGTGACTCTGGTAACTAGAGATCCCTCAGACCCTTTTAGTCAGTGTGGAAAATCTCTA
GCAGTACGTATAGTAGTTCATGTCATCTTATTATTCAGTATTTATAACTTGCAAAGAAATGAATATCAGA
GAGTGAGAGGAACTTGTTTATTGCAGCTTATAATGGTTACAAATAAAGCAATAGCATCACAAATTTCACA
AATAAAGCATTTTTTTCACTGCATTCTAGTTGTGGTTTGTCCAAACTCATCAATGTATCTTATCATGTCT
GGCTCTAGCTATCCCGCCCCTAACTCCGCCCATCCCGCCCCTAACTCCGCCCAGTTCCGCCCATTCTCCG
CCCCATGGCTGACTAATTTTTTTTATTTATGCAGAGGCCGAGGCCGCCTCGGCCTCTGAGCTATTCCAGA
AGTAGTGAGGAGGCTTTTTTGGAGGCCTAGGGACGTACCCAATTCGCCCTATAGTGAGTCGTATTACGCG
CGCTCACTGGCCGTCGTTTTACAACGTCGTGACTGGGAAAACCCTGGCGTTACCCAACTTAATCGCCTTG
CAGCACATCCCCCTTTCGCCAGCTGGCGTAATAGCGAAGAGGCCCGCACCGATCGCCCTTCCCAACAGTT
GCGCAGCCTGAATGGCGAATGGG
[124 nt withheld, positions 8214-8337]
C
[91 nt withheld, positions 8339-8429]
A
[49 nt withheld, positions 8431-8479]
CCTTTGACGTTGGAGTCCACGTTCTTT
[37 nt withheld, positions 8507-8543]
ACCCTATCTCGGTCTATTCTTTTGATTTATAAGGGATTTTGCCGATTTCGGCCTATTGGTTAAAAAATGA
GCTGATTTAACAAAAATTTAACGCGAATTTTAACAAAATATTAACGCTTACAATTTAGGTGGCACTTTTC
GGGGAAATGTGCGCGGAACCCCTATTTGTTTATTTTTCTAAATACATTCAAATATGTATCCGCTCATGAG
ACAATAACCCTGATAAATGCTTCAATAATATTGAAAAAGGAAGAGTATGAGTATTCAACATTTCCGTGTC
GCCCTTATTCCCTTTTTTGCGGCATTTTGCCTTCCTGTTTTTGCTCACCCAGAAACGCTGGTGAAAGTAA
AAGATGCTGAAGATCAGTTGGGTGCACGAGTGGGTTACATCGAACTGGATCTCAACAGCGGTAAGATCCT
TGAGAGTTTTCGCCCCGAAGAACGTTTTCCAATGATGAGCACTTTTAAAGTTCTGCTATGTGGCGCGGTA
TTATCCCGTATTGACGCCGGGCAAGAGCAACTCGGTCGCCGCATACACTATTCTCAGAATGACTTGGTTG
AGTACTCACCAGTCACAGAAAAGCATCTTACGGATGGCATGACAGTAAGAGAATTATGCAGTGCTGCCAT
AACCATGAGTGATAACACTGCGGCCAACTTACTTCTGACAACGATCGGAGGACCGAAGGAGCTAACCGCT
TTTTTGCACAACATGGGGGATCATGTAACTCGCCTTGATCGTTGGGAACCGGAGCTGAATGAAGCCATAC
CAAACGACGAGCGTGACACCACGATGCCTGTAGCAATGGCAACAACGTTGCGCAAACTATTAACTGGCGA
ACTACTTACTCTAGCTTCCCGGCAACAATTAATAGACTGGATGGAGGCGGATAAAGTTGCAGGACCACTT
CTGCGCTCGGCCCTTCCGGCTGGCTGGTTTATTGCTGATAAATCTGGAGCCGGTGAGCGTGGGTCTCGCG
GTATCATTGCAGCACTGGGGCCAGATGGTAAGCCCTCCCGTATCGTAGTTATCTACACGACGGGGAGTCA
GGCAACTATGGATGAACGAAATAGACAGATCGCTGAGATAGGTGCCTCACTGATTAAGCATTGGTAACTG
TCAGACCAAGTTTACTCATATATACTTTAGATTGATTTAAAACTTCATTTTTAATTTAAAAGGATCTAGG
TGAAGATCCTTTTTGATAATCTCATGACCAAAATCCCTTAACGTGAGTTTTCGTTCCACTGAGCGTCAGA
CCCCGTAGAAAAGATCAAAGGATCTTCTTGAGATCCTTTTTTTCTGCGCGTAATCTGCTGCTTGCAAACA
AAAAAACCACCGCTACCAGCGGTGGTTTGTTTGCCGGATCAAGAGCTACCAACTCTTTTTCCGAAGGTAA
CTGGCTTCAGCAGAGCGCAGATACCAAATACTGTTCTTCTAGTGTAGCCGTAGTTAGGCCACCACTTCAA
GAACTCTGTAGCACCGCCTACATACCTCGCTCTGCTAATCCTGTTACCAGTGGCTGCTGCCAGTGGCGAT
AAGTCGTGTCTTACCGGGTTGGACTCAAGACGATAGTTACCGGATAAGGCGCAGCGGTCGGGCTGAACGG
GGG
Features (pLannotate 1.2.2; 33 found; start..end, strand, type, name):
    446..538     +  CDS            lacI (fragment): lac repressor; lacI; The lac repressor binds to the lac operator to inhibit transcription in E. coli. This inhibition can be relieved by adding lactose or isopropyl-β-D-thiogalactopyranoside (IPTG).
    551..572     +  protein_bind   CAP binding site: CAP binding activates transcription in the presence of cAMP. E. coli catabolite activator protein
    587..617     +  promoter       lac promoter: promoter for the E. coli lac operon
    625..641     +  protein_bind   lac operator: The lac repressor binds to the lac operator to inhibit transcription in E. coli. This inhibition can be relieved by adding lactose or isopropyl-β-D-thiogalactopyranoside (IPTG). lac repressor encoded by lacI
    686..704     +  promoter       T3 promoter: promoter for bacteriophage T3 RNA polymerase
    732..958     +  promoter       RSV promoter: Rous sarcoma virus enhancer/promoter
    959..1139    +  LTR            5' LTR (truncated): truncated 5' long terminal repeat (LTR) from HIV-1
   1186..1311    +  misc_feature   HIV-1 Ψ: packaging signal of human immunodeficiency virus type 1
   1295..1658    +  CDS            HIV-1 gag (fragment): gag protein from human immunodeficiency virus 1; gag
   1804..2037    +  misc_feature   RRE: The Rev response element (RRE) of HIV-1 allows for Rev-dependent mRNA export from the nucleus to the cytoplasm.
   2414..2440    +  CDS            Rev (fragment): human immunodeficiency virus 1 (HIV-1) Rev protein; rev; enhances nuclear export of unspliced and incompletely spliced viral mRNAs
   2447..2470    +  promoter       SV40 promoter (fragment): SV40 early promoter
   2471..2542    +  promoter       SV40 promoter (fragment): SV40 enhancer and early promoter
   2566..2701    +  rep_origin     SV40 ori: SV40 origin of replication
   2747..3343    +  CDS            PuroR (fragment): puromycin N-acetyltransferase; pac from Streptomyces; confers resistance to puromycin
   3392..3509    +  misc_feature   cPPT/CTS: central polypurine tract and central termination sequence of HIV-1
   3574..3640    +  CDS            small t antigen (fragment): SV40 (simian virus 40) small t antigen
   3647..4825    +  promoter       EF-1α promoter: strong constitutive promoter for human elongation factor EF-1α
   4846..4863    +  protein_bind   attB1 (fragment): mutant version of attB; core recombination site for the Gateway® BP reaction BP Clonase™
   4869..6614    +  CDS            SHOC2: SHOC2_HUMAN - Also known as KIAA0862. Experimental evidence at protein level: Swiss-Prot protein existence level 1. Regulatory subunit of protein phosphatase 1 (PP1c) that acts as a M-Ras/MRAS effector and participates in MAPK pathway activation. Upon M-Ras/MRAS activation, targets PP1c to specifically dephosphorylate the 'Ser-259' inhibitory site of RAF1 kinase and stimulate RAF1 activity at specialized signaling complexes. From Homo sapiens (Human).
   6617..6640    -  protein_bind   attB2: mutant version of attB; recombination site for the Gateway® BP reaction BP Clonase™
   6648..6689    +  CDS            V5 tag: epitope tag from simian virus 5
   6740..7328    +  misc_feature   WPRE: woodchuck hepatitis virus posttranscriptional regulatory element
   7379..7398    +  misc_feature   cPPT/CTS (fragment): central polypurine tract and central termination sequence of HIV-1
   7400..7633    +  LTR            3' LTR (ΔU3): self-inactivating 3' long terminal repeat (LTR) from HIV-1
   7711..7832    +  polyA_signal   SV40 poly(A) signal: SV40 polyadenylation signal
   7872..8007    +  rep_origin     SV40 ori: SV40 origin of replication
   8028..8046    -  promoter       T7 promoter: promoter for bacteriophage T7 RNA polymerase
   8054..8209    +  CDS            lacZα (fragment): LacZα fragment of β-galactosidase; lacZ fragment
   8214..8642    +  rep_origin     f1 ori (sequence partly withheld): f1 bacteriophage origin of replication; arrow indicates direction of (+) strand synthesis
   8695..8799    +  promoter       AmpR promoter: bla
   8800..9660    +  CDS            AmpR: β-lactamase; bla; confers resistance to ampicillin, carbenicillin, and related antibiotics
   9831..263     +  rep_origin     ori (across the origin): high-copy-number ColE1/pMB1/pBR322/pUC origin of replication
