[The description below was written by a language model from this plasmid's Addgene catalogue record and pLannotate feature annotations shown in this document.]
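Description:
plx307 SHOC2 V5 M219V is a third-generation-style, self-inactivating HIV-1 lentiviral expression plasmid (about 10.2 kb) built on the plx307 backbone for overexpressing a human SHOC2 variant in mammalian cells. It is propagated in E. coli through a high-copy ColE1/pUC-type origin with ampicillin selection (AmpR, β-lactamase), and it also carries an f1 origin along with residual lac, T3 and T7 cloning-vector elements. The viral portion consists of an RSV promoter fused to a truncated 5' LTR, which drives genomic RNA production in packaging cells, followed by the Ψ packaging signal with a gag fragment, the RRE for Rev-dependent nuclear export, a cPPT/CTS, WPRE and a ΔU3 3' LTR that inactivates LTR-driven transcription after integration. An SV40 poly(A) signal lies downstream of the 3' LTR.

Two expression units sit between the LTRs. An SV40 early promoter/origin drives the puromycin N-acetyltransferase gene, which allows selection of transduced cells with puromycin. The strong constitutive EF-1α promoter drives the SHOC2 open reading frame. This ORF is flanked by Gateway attB1 and attB2 sites, indicating insertion by recombinational cloning, and it is followed by a C-terminal V5 epitope tag for detection or immunoprecipitation. The WPRE enhances transcript expression. SHOC2 is the regulatory subunit that, together with MRAS, directs PP1C to dephosphorylate an inhibitory site on RAF kinase and so promotes MAPK signalling. The name indicates an M219V substitution, although the feature table annotates only the SHOC2 coding sequence and does not mark the mutation. The construct is recorded as a SHOC2 variant overexpression tool, associated with a structure-function study of the SHOC2-MRAS-PP1C holophosphatase complex.
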