Addgene plasmid #190581: plx307 SHOC2 V5 M219V
Purpose: SHOC2 variant overexpression
Depositing lab: William Hahn. Depositing organization: Dana-Farber Cancer Institute. Publication: Structure-function analysis of the SHOC2-MRAS-PP1C holophosphatase complex. Kwon JJ, Hajian B, Bian Y, Young LC, Amor AJ, Fuller JR, Fraley CV, Sykes AM, So J, Pan J, Baker L, Lee SJ, Wheeler DB, Mayhew DL, Persky NS, Yang X, Root DE, Barsotti AM, Stamford AW, Perry CK, Burgin A, McCormick F, Lemke CT, Hahn WC, Aguirre AJ. Nature. 2022 Jul 13. pii: 10.1038/s41586-022-04928-2. doi: 10.1038/s41586-022-04928-2. PubMed 35831509.
Backbone
  Vector backbone: plx307
  Vector type: Mammalian Expression, Lentiviral
Growth in bacteria
  Bacterial resistance: Ampicillin, 100 μg/mL
  Growth temperature: 37°C
  Growth strain: NEB Stable
  Copy number: Unknown
Gene/Insert
  Gene/Insert name: SHOC2
  Species: H. sapiens (human)
  Entrez Gene: SHOC2 (a.k.a. NSLH1, SIAA0862, SOC2, SUR8)
Terms and licenses: Academic/Nonprofit Terms; Industry Terms: Not Available to Industry
How to cite: plx307 SHOC2 V5 M219V was a gift from William Hahn (Addgene plasmid # 190581 ; http://n2t.net/addgene:190581 ; RRID:Addgene_190581)
